>Addgene plasmid #29445 | pcDNA5FRT/Flag-hINO80C (1224-1556) | addgene partial sequence | sequence record 34896 | 29445 with BGH-rev
CGAGCGGCCGCCACTGTGCTGGATATCTGCAGAATTCCACCACACTGGACTAGTGGATCCTTACCGTCCT
CCAGAGGGGTTGGTGCCTTTGCCCTGTTTCCGGACCAGAGAGTCTGGGGCTAGGCTGCTGGTCATGTGGA
GGTTCTTGGGATTCCCAGGAACATTATTTCCCTTGCTCAAAGGGGAACTCAAAGGAGAAGAGGCGCTTGA
AGGTCCAAAGTCAGCAAGGCCAGCAGGCCGAACAAGGGATGTCTGCAGAGGACTGCTGGCGGAGATTCCT
TTAGACACGTTGTACCCGTATGCGGCATAGGCAGCTGCAGAGGCCGCTGCAGCCCCGGCTTTGGCTCCTG
CCATTGCAGCAGCACTGCCTGCCGTGGACTTTCGGCTCCGGCCCTTCCCTGCTCCTTTGGCTGTGCTTCC
TGAACCTTTGGGGCGGCCTCGGCTTCGGGCTGAGTGACCACGTCCTGCAGCTGGCATTTCCTGAATGGAA
ATTCCATTCACGGTATCTGAGACGGAGCCTGTTATGGATGCGGGAGAGTTGGTAGCTCGAGACTGAGGGG
CTGAGGAGGCTGGGTCATCCACAATGACCAGCATGTCACTGCTGCTCTCGTCCAGGGGAATGGAGCCAGT
GTGCAGCTCACTGCTGATGGAGATCTCACTGAAAGGGCTTGGCATGGCTGAGTCCACGCTAATGAAGGAG
TCATCTCCGTCAGCAGAGAGGTTGGAGTTATCAGCCGAGGGAACAAATGGGATCACCAGGTTCACACCCT
CTTTTCTCCTTTTCCCATCCAATTCATCTTCTTTTTTCTTCTTCTCTGCATACTTTTCCCGCTTCCGCTT
GCGCTCTTTCACTCGGTTGGTTTCCTCCTGTTGCCGTTTCT
