>Addgene plasmid #29445 | pcDNA5FRT/Flag-hINO80C (1224-1556) | addgene partial sequence | sequence record 34897 | 29445 with CMV-F
AGCAGAGCTCTCTGGCTAACTAGAGAACCCACTGCTTACTGGCTTATCGAAATTAATACGACTCACTATA
GGGAGACCCAAGCTGGCTAGCATGCCAGACTACAAGGACGATGATGACAAGCTCGACATGCTCATCTGTA
AAGGCACCATTGAAGAACGCATTCTGCAAAGAGCCAAGGAGAAGAGTGAGATTCAGCGGATGGTGATTTC
AGGTGGGAACTTCAAACCAGATACCTTGAAACCCAAAGAGGTGGTTAGTCTTCTTCTAGACGACGAAGAG
TTGGAGAAGAAACTGAGGCTGCGGCAGGAAGAGAAACGGCAACAGGAGGAAACCAACCGAGTGAAAGAGC
GCAAGCGGAAGCGGGAAAAGTATGCAGAGAAGAAGAAAAAAGAAGATGAATTGGATGGGAAAAGGAGAAA
AGAGGGTGTGAACCTGGTGATCCCATTTGTTCCCTCGGCTGATAACTCCAACCTCTCTGCTGACGGAGAT
GACTCCTTCATTAGCGTGGACTCAGCCATGCCAAGCCCTTTCAGTGAGATCTCCATCAGCAGTGAGCTGC
ACACTGGCTCCATTCCCCTGGACGAGAGCAGCAGTGACATGCTGGTCATTGTGGATGACCCAGCCTCCTC
AGCCCCTCAGTCTCGAGCTACCAACTCTCCCGCATCCATAACAGGCTCCGTCTCAGATACCGTGAATGGA
ATTTCCATTCAGGAAATGCCAGCTGCAGGACGTGGTCACTCAGCCCGAAGCCGAGGCCGCCCCAAAGGTT
CAGGAAGCACAGCCAAAGGAGCAGGGAAGGGCCGGAGCCGAAAGTCCACGGCAGGCAGTGCTGCTGCAAT
GGCAGGAGCCAAAGCCGGGGCTGC
