[The description below was written by a language model from this plasmid's Addgene catalogue record.]
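Description:
pcDNA5FRT/Flag-hINO80C (1224-1556) is a mammalian expression plasmid built on the commercial pcDNA5-FRT backbone (about 5.1 kb without insert). It is maintained in E. coli as a high-copy plasmid under ampicillin selection. The record gives no feature table, so individual regulatory elements are not itemised. As the name indicates, however, the pcDNA5-FRT backbone carries an FRT site and is designed for Flp recombinase-mediated integration into a matching genomic FRT site in suitably engineered host cell lines, which allows isogenic stable lines to be made. Vectors of this family generally drive the insert from a CMV promoter, and the listing of a T7 primer for 5′ sequencing fits with a T7 priming site upstream of the cloning region. The promoter itself is not stated in the record.

The insert is a roughly 1 kb fragment of human INO80, the catalytic ATPase subunit of the INO80 chromatin remodeling complex. It encodes only the C-terminal portion of the protein, amino acids 1224 to 1556, and was introduced by restriction enzyme cloning. A Flag epitope is fused to the N terminus of this fragment, so the truncated protein can be detected and affinity purified with anti-Flag reagents.

The associated study addressed the subunit organization of the human INO80 complex. In that context, a Flag-tagged truncation of this kind would serve to express the isolated C-terminal region in human cells and to determine which complex subunits associate with that part of the protein, probably as one of a series of deletion constructs. The record does not spell out the specific experiments in which this plasmid was used.
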