Addgene plasmid #29445: pcDNA5FRT/Flag-hINO80C (1224-1556)
Depositing lab: Joan Conaway & Ronald Conaway. Depositing organization: Stowers Institute for Medical Research. Publication: Subunit organization of the human INO80 chromatin remodeling complex: an evolutionarily conserved core complex catalyzes ATP-dependent nucleosome remodeling. Chen L, Cai Y, Jin J, Florens L, Swanson SK, Washburn MP, Conaway JW, Conaway RC. J Biol Chem. 2011 Apr 1;286(13):11283-9. doi: 10.1074/jbc.M111.222505. Epub 2011 Feb 8. PubMed 21303910.
Backbone
  Vector backbone: pcDNA5-FRT
  Backbone manufacturer: Invitrogen
  Backbone size w/o insert (bp): 5070
  Vector type: Mammalian Expression
Growth in bacteria
  Bacterial resistance: Ampicillin, 100 μg/mL
  Growth temperature: 37°C
  Growth strain: DH5alpha
  Copy number: High Copy
Gene/Insert
  Gene/Insert name: INO80 (alt name: pcDNA5FRT/Flag-hINO80CS)
  Species: H. sapiens (human)
  Insert size (bp): 1002
  Mutation: INO80 1224-1556 (a.a.)
  GenBank ID: NP_060023
  Entrez Gene: INO80 (a.k.a. INO80A, INOC1)
  Tag / fusion protein: Flag (N terminal on insert)
  Cloning method: Restriction Enzyme
  Sequencing primers: 5′ T7
Terms and licenses: Academic/Nonprofit Terms; Industry Terms: Not Available to Industry
How to cite: pcDNA5FRT/Flag-hINO80C (1224-1556) was a gift from Joan Conaway & Ronald Conaway (Addgene plasmid # 29445 ; http://n2t.net/addgene:29445 ; RRID:Addgene_29445)
